Addgene plasmid #103837: ptagBFP-LacI-NLS-VP16
Purpose: Transcription activator (transactivation domain of viral VP16 protein) that is constitutively recruited lacO arrays
Depositing lab: Karsten Rippe. Publication: Real-time observation of light-controlled transcription in living cells. Rademacher A, Erdel F, Trojanowski J, Schumacher S, Rippe K. J Cell Sci. 2017 Dec 15;130(24):4213-4224. doi: 10.1242/jcs.205534. Epub 2017 Nov 9. PubMed 29122982.
Backbone
  Vector backbone: pEGFP-C1
  Backbone manufacturer: Clontech
  Vector type: Mammalian Expression
  Selectable markers: Neomycin (select with G418)
Growth in bacteria
  Bacterial resistance: Kanamycin, 50 μg/mL
  Growth temperature: 37°C
  Growth strain: DH5alpha
  Copy number: High Copy
Gene/Insert
  Gene/Insert name: tagBFP-LacI-NLS-VP16 (alt name: transactivation domain of UL48 (VP16))
  Insert size (bp): 2103
  Promoter: SV2
  Cloning method: Restriction Enzyme; 5′ cloning site AgeI (not destroyed); 3′ cloning site BamHI (not destroyed)
Terms and licenses: Academic/Nonprofit Terms; Industry Terms: Not Available to Industry
Depositor comments: replaced CMV promoter by SV2 promoter and EGFP by tagBFP
How to cite: ptagBFP-LacI-NLS-VP16 was a gift from Karsten Rippe (Addgene plasmid # 103837 ; http://n2t.net/addgene:103837 ; RRID:Addgene_103837)
