[The description below was written by a language model from this plasmid's Addgene catalogue record and pLannotate feature annotations shown in this document.]
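Description:
ptagBFP-LacI-NLS-VP16 is a mammalian expression plasmid built on the Clontech pEGFP-C1 backbone, in which the depositor replaced the original CMV promoter with an SV40-derived promoter (recorded as "SV2" and annotated as the SV40 enhancer/early promoter) and swapped EGFP for the blue fluorescent protein TagBFP. It replicates at high copy in E. coli from a ColE1/pUC-type origin and also carries an f1 phage origin. A single NeoR/KanR (Tn5 aminoglycoside phosphotransferase) gene is driven by tandem bacterial (bla) and SV40 early promoters and terminated by the HSV TK polyadenylation signal. It therefore provides kanamycin resistance in bacteria and G418 selection in mammalian cells. The short ble and bGH poly(A) fragments in the annotation appear to be residual or partial matches rather than functional parts.

The roughly 2.1 kb insert, cloned between AgeI and BamHI, encodes one fusion protein: TagBFP at the N-terminus, followed by the lac repressor LacI, a nuclear localisation signal, and the transactivation domain of herpes simplex virus VP16 (UL48), with an SV40 poly(A) signal downstream. The NLS is named in the record but not separately annotated. It presumably lies in the gap between the LacI and VP16 features. A short large T antigen fragment is annotated just after VP16, ahead of the poly(A) signal. LacI tethers the fusion to lac operator repeats, so in cells carrying integrated lacO arrays the VP16 activator is constitutively recruited to that locus, while TagBFP allows the recruitment to be seen by fluorescence microscopy. The associated study concerns real-time imaging of light-controlled transcription in living cells.
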