Features (pLannotate 1.2.2; 14 found; start..end, strand, type, name):
     12..600     +  rep_origin     ori: high-copy-number ColE1/pMB1/pBR322/pUC origin of replication
    733..1062    +  promoter       SV40 promoter: SV40 enhancer and early promoter
   1107..1805    +  CDS            TagBFP: TagBFP is a basic (constitutively fluorescent) blue fluorescent protein published in 2008, derived from Entacmaea quadricolor. It is reported to be a very rapidly-maturing monomer with very low acid sensitivity.
   1824..2888    +  CDS            lacI: lac repressor; lacI; The lac repressor binds to the lac operator to inhibit transcription in E. coli. This inhibition can be relieved by adding lactose or isopropyl-β-D-thiogalactopyranoside (IPTG).
   2973..3183    +  CDS            VP16 AD (fragment): transcriptional activation domain of herpes simplex virus protein VP16 (Triezenberg et al., 1988; Cousens et al., 1989); UL48
   3218..3302    +  CDS            large T antigen (fragment): large T antigen from SV40 (simian virus 40)
   3325..3446    +  polyA_signal   SV40 poly(A) signal: SV40 polyadenylation signal
   3480..3908    -  rep_origin     f1 ori (sequence partly withheld): f1 bacteriophage origin of replication; arrow indicates direction of (+) strand synthesis
   3935..4039    +  promoter       AmpR promoter: bla
   4041..4398    +  promoter       SV40 promoter: SV40 enhancer and early promoter
   4433..5227    +  CDS            NeoR/KanR: aminoglycoside phosphotransferase from Tn5; aph(3')-II (or nptII); confers resistance to neomycin, kanamycin, and G418 (Geneticin®)
   5248..5400    +  CDS            ble (fragment): BLE_KLEPN - Experimental evidence at protein level: Swiss-Prot protein existence level 1. Binding protein with a strong affinity to the bleomycin family of antibiotics. Binds to CL990; an antimitotic-antibiotic compound. From Klebsiella pneumoniae.
   5459..5506    +  polyA_signal   HSV TK poly(A) signal: herpes simplex virus thymidine kinase polyadenylation signal (Cole and Stacy, 1985)
   5597..5613    -  polyA_signal   bGH poly(A) signal (fragment): bovine growth hormone polyadenylation signal
>Addgene plasmid #103837 | ptagBFP-LacI-NLS-VP16 | addgene full sequence | sequence record 199532 | Addgene NGS Result
AAAGGATCTTCTTGAGATCCTTTTTTTCTGCGCGTAATCTGCTGCTTGCAAACAAAAAAACCACCGCTAC
CAGCGGTGGTTTGTTTGCCGGATCAAGAGCTACCAACTCTTTTTCCGAAGGTAACTGGCTTCAGCAGAGC
GCAGATACCAAATACTGTTCTTCTAGTGTAGCCGTAGTTAGGCCACCACTTCAAGAACTCTGTAGCACCG
CCTACATACCTCGCTCTGCTAATCCTGTTACCAGTGGCTGCTGCCAGTGGCGATAAGTCGTGTCTTACCG
GGTTGGACTCAAGACGATAGTTACCGGATAAGGCGCAGCGGTCGGGCTGAACGGGGGGTTCGTGCACACA
GCCCAGCTTGGAGCGAACGACCTACACCGAACTGAGATACCTACAGCGTGAGCTATGAGAAAGCGCCACG
CTTCCCGAAGGGAGAAAGGCGGACAGGTATCCGGTAAGCGGCAGGGTCGGAACAGGAGAGCGCACGAGGG
AGCTTCCAGGGGGAAACGCCTGGTATCTTTATAGTCCTGTCGGGTTTCGCCACCTCTGACTTGAGCGTCG
ATTTTTGTGATGCTCGTCAGGGGGGCGGAGCCTATGGAAAAACGCCAGCAACGCGGCCTTTTTACGGTTC
CTGGCCTTTTGCTGGCCTTTTGCTCACATGTTCTTTCCTGCGTTATCCCCTGATTCTGTGGATAACCGTA
TTACCGCCATGCATTAGTTATTACTGTGGAATGTGTGTCAGTTAGGGTGTGGAAAGTCCCCAGGCTCCCC
AGCAGGCAGAAGTATGCAAAGCATGCATCTCAATTAGTCAGCAACCAGGTGTGGAAAGTCCCCAGGCTCC
CCAGCAGGCAGAAGTATGCAAAGCATGCATCTCAATTAGTCAGCAACCATAGTCCCGCCCCTAACTCCGC
CCATCCCGCCCCTAACTCCGCCCAGTTCCGCCCATTCTCCGCCCCATGGCTGACTAATTTTTTTTATTTA
TGCAGAGGCCGAGGCCGCCTCGGCCTCTGAGCTATTCCAGAAGTAGTGAGGAGGCTTTTTTGGAGGCCTA
GGCTTTTGCAAAAAGCTAGCGCTACCGGGGCCGCTCTAGCGCTACCGGTCGCCACCATGAGCGAGCTGAT
TAAGGAGAACATGCACATGAAGCTGTACATGGAGGGCACCGTGGACAACCATCACTTCAAGTGCACATCC
GAGGGCGAAGGCAAGCCCTACGAGGGCACCCAGACCATGAGAATCAAGGTGGTCGAGGGCGGCCCTCTCC
CCTTCGCCTTCGACATCCTGGCTACTAGCTTCCTCTACGGCAGCAAGACCTTCATCAACCACACCCAGGG
CATCCCCGACTTCTTCAAGCAGTCCTTCCCTGAGGGCTTCACATGGGAGAGAGTCACCACATACGAAGAC
GGGGGCGTGCTGACCGCTACCCAGGACACCAGCCTCCAGGACGGCTGCCTCATCTACAACGTCAAGATCA
GAGGGGTGAACTTCACATCCAACGGCCCTGTGATGCAGAAGAAAACACTCGGCTGGGAGGCCTTCACCGA
GACGCTGTACCCCGCTGACGGCGGCCTGGAAGGCAGAAACGACATGGCCCTGAAGCTCGTGGGCGGGAGC
CATCTGATCGCAAACATCAAGACCACATATAGATCCAAGAAACCCGCTAAGAACCTCAAGATGCCTGGCG
TCTACTATGTGGACTACAGACTGGAAAGAATCAAGGAGGCCAACAACGAGACCTACGTCGAGCAGCACGA
GGTGGCAGTGGCCAGATACTGCGACCTCCCTAGCAAACTGGGGCACAAGCTTAATTCCGGACTCAGATCC
ATGGTGAAACCAGTAACGTTATACGATGTCGCAGAGTATGCCGGTGTCTCTTATCAGACCGTTTCCCGCG
TGGTGAACCAGGCCAGCCACGTTTCTGCGAAAACGCGGGAAAAAGTGGAAGCGGCGATGGCGGAGCTGAA
TTACATTCCCAACCGCGTGGCACAACAACTGGCGGGCAAACAGTCGTTGCTGATTGGCGTTGCCACCTCC
AGTCTGGCCCTGCACGCGCCGTCGCAAATTGTCGCGGCGATTAAATCTCGCGCCGATCAACTGGGTGCCA
GCGTGGTGGTGTCGATGGTAGAACGAAGCGGCGTCGAAGCCTGTAAAGCGGCGGTGCACAATCTTCTCGC
GCAACGCGTCAGTGGGCTGATCATTAACTATCCGCTGGATGACCAGGATGCCATTGCTGTGGAAGCTGCC
TGCACTAATGTTCCGGCGTTATTTCTTGATGTCTCTGACCAGACACCCATCAACAGTATTATTTTCTCCC
ATGAAGACGGTACGCGACTGGGCGTGGAGCATCTGGTCGCATTGGGTCACCAGCAAATCGCGCTGTTAGC
GGGCCCATTAAGTTCTGTCTCGGCGCGTCTGCGTCTGGCTGGCTGGCATAAATATCTCACTCGCAATCAA
ATTCAGCCGATAGCGGAACGGGAAGGCGACTGGAGTGCCATGTCCGGTTTTCAACAAACCATGCAAATGC
TGAATGAGGGCATCGTTCCCACTGCGATGCTGGTTGCCAACGATCAGATGGCGCTGGGCGCAATGCGCGC
CATTACCGAGTCCGGGCTGCGCGTTGGTGCGGATATCTCGGTAGTGGGATACGACGATACCGAAGACAGC
TCATGTTATATCCCGCCGTTAACCACCATCAAACAGGATTTTCGCCTGCTGGGGCAAACCAGCGTGGACC
GCTTGCTGCAACTCTCTCAGGGCCAGGCGGTGAAGGGCAATCAGCTGTTGCCCGTCTCACTGGTGAAAAG
AAAAACCACCCTGGCGCCCAATACGCAAACCGCCTCTCCCCGCGCGTTGGCCGATTCATTAATGCAGCTG
GCACGACAGGTTTCCCGAAGCAGCCTGAGGGGGCGTCGACTGGGTACCCCTCCTAAGAAGAAGAGGAAGG
TTGCCCCCACCATGGATAAAAAGAAGAGAAAGGCCCCCCCGACCGATGTCAGCCTGGGGGACGAGCTCCA
CTTAGACGGCGAGGACGTGGCGATGGCGCATGCCGACGCGCTAGACGATTTCGATCTGGACATGTTGGGG
GACGGGGATTCCCCGGGTCCGGGATTTACCCCCCACGACTCCGCCCCCTACGGCGCTCTGGATATGGCCG
ACTTCGAGTTTGAGCAGATGTTTACCGATGCCCCTCTAGACGGGGGGATCCACCGGATCTAGATAACTGA
TCATAATCAGCCATACCACATTTGTAGAGGTTTTACTTGCTTTAAAAAACCTCCCACACCTCCCCCTGAA
CCTGAAACATAAAATGAATGCAATTGTTGTTGTTAACTTGTTTATTGCAGCTTATAATGGTTACAAATAA
AGCAATAGCATCACAAATTTCACAAATAAAGCATTTTTTTCACTGCATTCTAGTTGTGGTTTGTCCAAAC
TCATCAATGTATCTTAAGGCGTAAATTGTAAGCGTTAATATTTTGTTAAAATTCGCGTTAAATTTTTGTT
AAATCAGCTCATTTTTTAACCAATAGGCCGAAATCGGCAAAATCCCTTATAAATCAAAAGAATAGACCGA
GATAGGGT
[37 nt withheld, positions 3579-3615]
AAAGAACGTGGACTCCAACGTCAAAGG
[49 nt withheld, positions 3643-3691]
T
[91 nt withheld, positions 3693-3783]
G
[124 nt withheld, positions 3785-3908]
CAGGTGGCACTTTTCGGGGAAATGTGCGCGGAACCCCTATTTGTTTATTTTTCTAAATACATTCAAATAT
GTATCCGCTCATGAGACAATAACCCTGATAAATGCTTCAATAATATTGAAAAAGGAAGAGTCCTGAGGCG
GAAAGAACCAGCTGTGGAATGTGTGTCAGTTAGGGTGTGGAAAGTCCCCAGGCTCCCCAGCAGGCAGAAG
TATGCAAAGCATGCATCTCAATTAGTCAGCAACCAGGTGTGGAAAGTCCCCAGGCTCCCCAGCAGGCAGA
AGTATGCAAAGCATGCATCTCAATTAGTCAGCAACCATAGTCCCGCCCCTAACTCCGCCCATCCCGCCCC
TAACTCCGCCCAGTTCCGCCCATTCTCCGCCCCATGGCTGACTAATTTTTTTTATTTATGCAGAGGCCGA
GGCCGCCTCGGCCTCTGAGCTATTCCAGAAGTAGTGAGGAGGCTTTTTTGGAGGCCTAGGCTTTTGCAAA
GATCGATCAAGAGACAGGATGAGGATCGTTTCGCATGATTGAACAAGATGGATTGCACGCAGGTTCTCCG
GCCGCTTGGGTGGAGAGGCTATTCGGCTATGACTGGGCACAACAGACAATCGGCTGCTCTGATGCCGCCG
TGTTCCGGCTGTCAGCGCAGGGGCGCCCGGTTCTTTTTGTCAAGACCGACCTGTCCGGTGCCCTGAATGA
ACTGCAAGACGAGGCAGCGCGGCTATCGTGGCTGGCCACGACGGGCGTTCCTTGCGCAGCTGTGCTCGAC
GTTGTCACTGAAGCGGGAAGGGACTGGCTGCTATTGGGCGAAGTGCCGGGGCAGGATCTCCTGTCATCTC
ACCTTGCTCCTGCCGAGAAAGTATCCATCATGGCTGATGCAATGCGGCGGCTGCATACGCTTGATCCGGC
TACCTGCCCATTCGACCACCAAGCGAAACATCGCATCGAGCGAGCACGTACTCGGATGGAAGCCGGTCTT
GTCGATCAGGATGATCTGGACGAAGAGCATCAGGGGCTCGCGCCAGCCGAACTGTTCGCCAGGCTCAAGG
CGAGCATGCCCGACGGCGAGGATCTCGTCGTGACCCATGGCGATGCCTGCTTGCCGAATATCATGGTGGA
AAATGGCCGCTTTTCTGGATTCATCGACTGTGGCCGGCTGGGTGTGGCGGACCGCTATCAGGACATAGCG
TTGGCTACCCGTGATATTGCTGAAGAGCTTGGCGGCGAATGGGCTGACCGCTTCCTCGTGCTTTACGGTA
TCGCCGCTCCCGATTCGCAGCGCATCGCCTTCTATCGCCTTCTTGACGAGTTCTTCTGAGCGGGACTCTG
GGGTTCGAAATGACCGACCAAGCGACGCCCAACCTGCCATCACGAGATTTCGATTCCACCGCCGCCTTCT
ATGAAAGGTTGGGCTTCGGAATCGTTTTCCGGGACGCCGGCTGGATGATCCTCCAGCGCGGGGATCTCAT
GCTGGAGTTCTTCGCCCACCCTAGGGGGAGGCTAACTGAAACACGGAAGGAGACAATACCGGAAGGAACC
CGCGCTATGACGGCAATAAAAAGACAGAATAAAACGCACGGTGTTGGGTCGTTTGTTCATAAACGCGGGG
TTCGGTCCCAGGGCTGGCACTCTGTCGATACCCCACCGAGACCCCATTGGGGCCAATACGCCCGCGTTTC
TTCCTTTTCCCCACCCCACCCCCCAAGTTCGGGTGAAGGCCCAGGGCTCGCAGCCAACGTCGGGGCGGCA
GGCCCTGCCATAGCCTCAGGTTACTCATATATACTTTAGATTGATTTAAAACTTCATTTTTAATTTAAAA
GGATCTAGGTGAAGATCCTTTTTGATAATCTCATGACCAAAATCCCTTAACGTGAGTTTTCGTTCCACTG
AGCGTCAGACCCCGTAGAAAAGATC
