>Addgene plasmid #103837 | ptagBFP-LacI-NLS-VP16 | depositor partial sequence | sequence record 196767 | tagBFP
ATGAGCGAGCTGATTAAGGAGAACATGCACATGAAGCTGTACATGGAGGGCACCGTGGACAACCATCACT
TCAAGTGCACATCCGAGGGCGAAGGCAAGCCCTACGAGGGCACCCAGACCATGAGAATCAAGGTGGTCGA
GGGCGGCCCTCTCCCCTTCGCCTTCGACATCCTGGCTACTAGCTTCCTCTACGGCAGCAAGACCTTCATC
AACCACACCCAGGGCATCCCCGACTTCTTCAAGCAGTCCTTCCCTGAGGGCTTCACATGGGAGAGAGTCA
CCACATACGAAGACGGGGGCGTGCTGACCGCTACCCAGGACACCAGCCTCCAGGACGGCTGCCTCATCTA
CAACGTCAAGATCAGAGGGGTGAACTTCACATCCAACGGCCCTGTGATGCAGAAGAAAACACTCGGCTGG
GAGGCCTTCACCGAGACGCTGTACCCCGCTGACGGCGGCCTGGAAGGCAGAAACGACATGGCCCTGAAGC
TCGTGGGCGGGAGCCATCTGATCGCAAACATCAAGACCACATATAGATCCAAGAAACCCGCTAAGAACCT
CAAGATGCCTGGCGTCTACTATGTGGACTACAGACTGGAAAGAATCAAGGAGGCCAACAACGAGACCTAC
GTCGAGCAGCACGAGGTGGCAGTGGCCAGATACTGCGACCTCCCTAGCAAACTGGGGCACAAGCTTAAT
