>Addgene plasmid #103837 | ptagBFP-LacI-NLS-VP16 | depositor partial sequence | sequence record 201642 | partial backbone - insert - partial backbone
ACCGGGTTGGACTCAAGACGATAGTTACCGGATAAGGCGCAGCGGTCGGGCTGAACGGGGGGTTCGTGCA
CACAGCCCAGCTTGGAGCGAACGACCTACACCGAACTGAGATACCTACAGCGTGAGCTATGAGAAAGCGC
CACGCTTCCCGAAGGGAGAAAGGCGGACAGGTATCCGGTAAGCGGCAGGGTCGGAACAGGAGAGCGCACG
AGGGAGCTTCCAGGGGGAAACGCCTGGTATCTTTATAGTCCTGTCGGGTTTCGCCACCTCTGACTTGAGC
GTCGATTTTTGTGATGCTCGTCAGGGGGGCGGAGCCTATGGAAAAACGCCAGCAACGCGGCCTTTTTACG
GTTCCTGGCCTTTTGCTGGCCTTTTGCTCACATGTTCTTTCCTGCGTTATCCCCTGATTCTGTGGATAAC
CGTATTACCGCCATGCATTAGTTATTACTGTGGAATGTGTGTCAGTTAGGGTGTGGAAAGTCCCCAGGCT
CCCCAGCAGGCAGAAGTATGCAAAGCATGCATCTCAATTAGTCAGCAACCAGGTGTGGAAAGTCCCCAGG
CTCCCCAGCAGGCAGAAGTATGCAAAGCATGCATCTCAATTAGTCAGCAACCATAGTCCCGCCCCTAACT
CCGCCCATCCCGCCCCTAACTCCGCCCAGTTCCGCCCATTCTCCGCCCCATGGCTGACTAATTTTTTTTA
TTTATGCAGAGGCCGAGGCCGCCTCGGCCTCTGAGCTATTCCAGAAGTAGTGAGGAGGCTTTTTTGGAGG
CCTAGGCTTTTGCAAAAAGCTAGCGCTACCGGGGCCGCTCTAGCGCTACCGGTCGCCACCATGAGCGAGC
TGATTAAGGAGAACATGCACATGAAGCTGTACATGGAGGGCACCGTGGACAACCATCACTTCAAGTGCAC
ATCCGAGGGCGAAGGCAAGCCCTACGAGGGCACCCAGACCATGAGAATCAAGGTGGTCGAGGGCGGCCCT
CTCCCCTTCGCCTTCGACATCCTGGCTACTAGCTTCCTCTACGGCAGCAAGACCTTCATCAACCACACCC
AGGGCATCCCCGACTTCTTCAAGCAGTCCTTCCCTGAGGGCTTCACATGGGAGAGAGTCACCACATACGA
AGACGGGGGCGTGCTGACCGCTACCCAGGACACCAGCCTCCAGGACGGCTGCCTCATCTACAACGTCAAG
ATCAGAGGGGTGAACTTCACATCCAACGGCCCTGTGATGCAGAAGAAAACACTCGGCTGGGAGGCCTTCA
CCGAGACGCTGTACCCCGCTGACGGCGGCCTGGAAGGCAGAAACGACATGGCCCTGAAGCTCGTGGGCGG
GAGCCATCTGATCGCAAACATCAAGACCACATATAGATCCAAGAAACCCGCTAAGAACCTCAAGATGCCT
GGCGTCTACTATGTGGACTACAGACTGGAAAGAATCAAGGAGGCCAACAACGAGACCTACGTCGAGCAGC
ACGAGGTGGCAGTGGCCAGATACTGCGACCTCCCTAGCAAACTGGGGCACAAGCTTAATTCCGGACTCAG
ATCCATGGTGAAACCAGTAACGTTATACGATGTCGCAGAGTATGCCGGTGTCTCTTATCAGACCGTTTCC
CGCGTGGTGAACCAGGCCAGCCACGTTTCTGCGAAAACGCGGGAAAAAGTGGAAGCGGCGATGGCGGAGC
TGAATTACATTCCCAACCGCGTGGCACAACAACTGGCGGGCAAACAGTCGTTGCTGATTGGCGTTGCCAC
CTCCAGTCTGGCCCTGCACGCGCCGTCGCAAATTGTCGCGGCGATTAAATCTCGCGCCGATCAACTGGGT
GCCAGCGTGGTGGTGTCGATGGTAGAACGAAGCGGCGTCGAAGCCTGTAAAGCGGCGGTGCACAATCTTC
TCGCGCAACGCGTCAGTGGGCTGATCATTAACTATCCGCTGGATGACCAGGATGCCATTGCTGTGGAAGC
TGCCTGCACTAATGTTCCGGCGTTATTTCTTGATGTCTCTGACCAGACACCCATCAACAGTATTATTTTC
TCCCATGAAGACGGTACGCGACTGGGCGTGGAGCATCTGGTCGCATTGGGTCACCAGCAAATCGCGCTGT
TAGCGGGCCCATTAAGTTCTGTCTCGGCGCGTCTGCGTCTGGCTGGCTGGCATAAATATCTCACTCGCAA
TCAAATTCAGCCGATAGCGGAACGGGAAGGCGACTGGAGTGCCATGTCCGGTTTTCAACAAACCATGCAA
ATGCTGAATGAGGGCATCGTTCCCACTGCGATGCTGGTTGCCAACGATCAGATGGCGCTGGGCGCAATGC
GCGCCATTACCGAGTCCGGGCTGCGCGTTGGTGCGGATATCTCGGTAGTGGGATACGACGATACCGAAGA
CAGCTCATGTTATATCCCGCCGTTAACCACCATCAAACAGGATTTTCGCCTGCTGGGGCAAACCAGCGTG
GACCGCTTGCTGCAACTCTCTCAGGGCCAGGCGGTGAAGGGCAATCAGCTGTTGCCCGTCTCACTGGTGA
AAAGAAAAACCACCCTGGCGCCCAATACGCAAACCGCCTCTCCCCGCGCGTTGGCCGATTCATTAATGCA
GCTGGCACGACAGGTTTCCCGAAGCAGCCTGAGGGGGCGTCGACTGGGTACCCCTCCTAAGAAGAAGAGG
AAGGTTGCCCCCACCATGGATAAAAAGAAGAGAAAGGCCCCCCCGACCGATGTCAGCCTGGGGGACGAGC
TCCACTTAGACGGCGAGGACGTGGCGATGGCGCATGCCGACGCGCTAGACGATTTCGATCTGGACATGTT
GGGGGACGGGGATTCCCCGGGTCCGGGATTTACCCCCCACGACTCCGCCCCCTACGGCGCTCTGGATATG
GCCGACTTCGAGTTTGAGCAGATGTTTACCGATGCCCCTCTAGACGGGGGGATCCACCGGATCTAGATAA
CTGATCATAATCAGCCATACCACATTTGTAGAGGTTTTACTTGCTTTAAAAAACCTCCCACACCTCCCCC
TGAACCTGAAACATAAAATGAATGCAATTGTTGTTGTTAACTTGTTTATTGCAGCTTATAATGGTTACAA
ATAAAGCAATAGCATCACAAATTTCACAAATAAAGCATTTTTTTCACTGCATTCTAGTTGTGGTTTGTCC
AAACTCATCAATGTATCTTAAGGCGTAAATTGTAAGCGTTAATATTTTGTTAAAATTCGCGTTAAATTTT
TGTTAAATCAGCTCATTTTTTAACCAATAGGCCGAAATCGGCAAAATCCCTTATAAATCAAAAGAATAGA
CCGAGATAGGGT
[37 nt withheld, positions 3303-3339]
AAAGAACGTGGACTCCAACGTCAAAGG
[49 nt withheld, positions 3367-3415]
TAATCAAGTTTTTTGGGGTCGAGGTGCCGT
[61 nt withheld, positions 3446-3506]
G
[124 nt withheld, positions 3508-3631]
CAGGTGGCACTTTT
